>Addgene plasmid #185728 | pTPH413 | addgene full sequence | sequence record 364088 | Addgene NGS Result
ACTTAATTAACGGCACTGCGAAAAAACCCCGCCGAAGCGGGGTTTTTTGCGAAATATAATGACCCTCTTG
ATAACCCAAGAGGGCATTTTTTAATGCCCATGGCGTTTACGCCCCGCCCTGCCACTCATCGCAGTACTGT
TGTAATTCATTAAGCATTCTGCCGACATGGAAGCCATCACAAACGGCATGATGAACCTGAATCGCCAGCG
GCATCAGCACCTTGTCGCCTTGCGTATAATATTTGCCCATGGTGAAAACGGGGGCGAAGAAGTTGTCCAT
ATTGGCCACGTTTAAATCAAAACTGGTGAAACTCACCCAGGGATTGGCTGAGACGAAAAACATATTCTCA
ATAAACCCTTTAGGGAAATAGGCCAGGTTTTCACCGTAACACGCCACATCTTGCGAATATATGTGTAGAA
ACTGCCGGAAATCGTCGTGGTATTCACTCCAGAGCGATGAAAACGTTTCAGTTTGCTCATGGAAAACGGT
GTAACAAGGGTGAACACTATCCCATATCACCAGCTCACCGTCTTTCATTGCCATACGGAATTCCGGATGA
GCATTCATCAGGCGGGCAAGAATGTGAATAAAGGCCGGATAAAACTTGTGCTTATTTTTCTTTACGGTCT
TTAAAAAGGCCGTAATATCCAGCTGAACGGTCTGGTTATAGGTACATTGAGCAACTGACTGAAATGCCTC
AAAATGTTCTTTACGATGCCATTGGGATATATCAACGGTGGTATATCCAGTGATTTTTTTCTCCATTTTA
GCTTCCTTAGCTCCTGAAAATCTCGATAACTCAAAAAATACGCCCGGTAGTGATCTTATTTCATTATGGT
GAAAGTTGGAACCTCTTACGTGCCGATCAACGTCTCATTTTCGCCAAAAGTTGGCCCGGGGCTTCCCGGT
ATCAACAGGGACACCAGGATTTATTTATTCTGCGAAGTGATCTTCCGTCACAGGTATTTATTCGGCGCAA
AGTGCGTCGGGTGATGCTGCCAACTTACTGATTTAGTGTATGATGGTGTTTTTGAGGTGCTCCAGTGGCT
TCTGTTTCTATCAGCTGTCCCTCCTGTTCAGCTACTGACGGGGTGGTGCGTAACGGCAAAAGCACCGCCG
GACATCAGCGCTAGCGGAGTGTATACTGGCTTACTATGTTGGCACTGATGAGGGTGTCAGTGAAGTGCTT
CATGTGGCAGGAGAAAAAAGGCTGCACCGGTGCGTCAGCAGAATATGTGATACAGGATATATTCCGCTTC
CTCGCTCACTGACTCGCTACGCTCGGTCGTTCGACTGCGGCGAGCGGAAATGGCTTACGAACGGGGTGGA
GATTTCCTGGAAGATGCCAGGAAGATACTTAACAGGGAAGTGAGAGGGCCGCGGCAAAGCCGTTTTTCCA
TAGGCTCCGCCCCCCTGACAAGCATCACGAAATCTGACGCTCAAATCAGTGGTGGCGAAACCCGACAGGA
CTATAAAGATACCAGGCGTTTCCCCCTGGCGGCTCCCTCGTGCGCTCTCCTGTTCCTGCCTTTCGGTTTA
CCGGTGTCATTCCGCTGTTATGGCCGCGTTTGTCTCATTCCACGCCTGACACTCAGTTCCGGGTAGGCAG
TTCGCTCCAAGCTGGACTGTATGCACGAACCCCCCGTTCAGTCCGACCGCTGCGCCTTATCCGGTAACTA
TCGTCTTGAGTCCAACCCGGAAAAACATGCAAAAGCACCACTGGCAGCAGCCACTGGTAATTGATTTAGA
GGAGTTAGTCTTGAAGTCATGCGCCGGTTAAGGCTAAACTGAAAGGACAAGTTTTGGTGACTGCGCTCCT
CCAAGCCAGTTACCTCGGTTCAAAGAGTTGGTAGCTCAGAGAACCTTCGAAAAACCGCCCTGCAAGGCGG
TTTTTTCGTTTTCAGAGCAAGAGATTACGCGCAGACCAAAACGATCTCAAGAAGATCATCTTATTAATCA
GATAAAATATTTCTAGATTTCAGTGCAATTTATCTCTTCAAATGTAGCACCTGAAGTCAGCCCCATACGA
TATAAGTTGTAATTCTAATGTTTGACAGCTTATCATCGATAAGCTTTAATGCGGTAGTTTATCACAGTTA
AATTGCTAACGCAGTCAGGCACCGTGTATGAAATCTAACAATGCGCTCATCGTCATCCTCGGCACCGTCA
CCCTGGATGCTGTAGGCATAGGCTTGGTTATGCCGGTACTGCCGGGCCTCTTGCGGGAAAGAGGACATCC
GGTCAAATAAAACGAAAGGCTCAGTCGAAAGACTGGGCCTTTCGTTTTGCTGAGGAGACTTAKGGRSSNW
WWNAGGACATCCGGTCAAATAAAACGAAAGGCTCAGTCGAAAGACTGGGCCTTTCGTTTTGCTGAGGAGA
CTTAGGGACCCTTTATGACAACTTGACGGCTACATCATTCACTTTTTCTTCACAACCGGCACGGAACTCG
CTCGGGCTGGCCCCGGTGCATTTTTTAAATACCCGCGAGAAATAGAGTTGATCGTCAAAACCAACATTGC
GACCGACGGTGGCGATAGGCATCCGGGTGGTGCTCAAAAGCAGCTTCGCCTGGCTGATACGTTGGTCCTC
GCGCCAGCTTAAGACGCTAATCCCTAACTGCTGGCGGAAAAGATGTGACAGACGCGACGGCGACAAGCAA
ACATGCTGTGCGACGCTGGCGATATCAAAATTGCTGTCTGCCAGGTGATCGCTGATGTACTGACAAGCCT
CGCGTACCCGATTATCCATCGGTGGATGGAGCGACTCGTTAATCGCTTCCATGCGCCGCAGTAACAATTG
CTCAAGCAGATTTATCGCCAGCAGCTCCGAATAGCGCCCTTCCCCTTGCCCGGCGTTAATGATTTGCCCA
AACAGGTCGCTGAAATGCGGCTGGTGCGCTTCATCCGGGCGAAAGAACCCCGTATTGGCAAATATTGACG
GCCAGTTAAGCCATTCATGCCAGTAGGCGCGCGGACGAAAGTAAACCCACTGGTGATACCATTCGCGAGC
CTCCGGATGACGACCGTAGTGATGAATCTCTCCTGGCGGGAACAGCAAAATATCACCCGGTCGGCAAACA
AATTCTCGTCCCTGATTTTTCACCACCCCCTGACCGCGAATGGTGAGATTGAGAATATAACCTTTCATTC
CCAGCGGTCGGTCGATAAAAAAATCGAGATAACCGTTGGCCTCAATCGGCGTTAAACCCGCCACCAGATG
GGCATTAAACGAGTATCCCGGCAGCAGGGGATCATTTTGCGCTTCAGCCATACTTTTCATACTCCCACCA
TTCAGAGAAGAAACCAATTGTCCATATTGCATCAGACATTGCCGTCACTGCGTCTTTTACTGGCTCTTCT
CGCTAACCCAACCGGTAACCCCGCTTATTAAAAGCATTCTGTAACAAAGCGGGACCAAAGCCATGACAAA
AACGCGTAACAAAAGTGTCTATAATCACGGCAGAAAAGTCCACATTGATTATTTGCACGGCGTCACACTT
TGCTATGCCATAGCATTTTTATCCATAAGATTAGCGGATCCTACCTGACGCTTTTTATCGCAACTCTCTA
CTGTTTCTCCATACCCGTTTTTTTACCTGCAGGTGCAGTAAAAAAAGGAAAAATTGTCTGAGGTGGAGTT
TTCCCACGAGTACTGGATGAGACATGCCCTGACCCTGGCCAAGAGGGCACGGGATGAGAGGGAGGTGCCT
GTGGGAGCCGTGCTGGTGCTGAACAATAGAGTGATCGGCGAGGGCTGGAACAGAGCCATCGGCCTGCACG
ACCCAACAGCCCATGCCGAAATTATGGCCCTGAGACAGGGCGGCCTGGTCATGCAGAACTACAGACTGAT
TGACGCCACCCTGTACGTGACATTCGAGCCTTGCGTGATGTGCGCCGGCGCCATGATCCACTCTAGGATC
GGCCGCGTGGTGTTTGGCGTGAGGAACTCAAAAAGAGGCGCCGCAGGCTCCCTGATGAACGTGCTGAACT
ACCCCGGCATGAATCACCGCGTCGAAATTACCGAGGGAATCCTGGCAGATGAATGTGCCGCCCTGCTGTG
CGATTTCTATCGGATGCCTAGACAGGTGTTCAATGCTCAGAAGAAGGCCCAGAGCTCCATCAACAAGGAA
TCTGGCTCTGTATCTTCTGAACAGTTGGCGCAATTCCGCTCTCTGGACGCAGCATTCAAGCCTAACCCAA
TCAATTACATACTGGGACTGGCAATCGGAATCGCATCCGTGGGATGGGCTATGGTGGAGATCGACGAGGA
GGGGAATCCTATCCGGCTGATCGATCTGGGCGTGAGAGTGTTTGAGAGGGCCGAGGTGCCAAAGACCGGC
GATTCTCTGGCTATGGCCCGGAGACTGGCACGGAGCGTGAGGCGCCTGACACGGAGAAGGGCACACAGGC
TGCTGAGGGCACGCCGGCTGCTGAAGAGAGAGGGCGTGCTGCAGGCAGCAGACTTCGATGAGAATGGCCT
GATCACGAGCTTGCCAAACACCCCCTGGCAGCTGAGAGCAGCCGCCCTGGACAGGAAGCTGACACCACTG
GAGTGGTCTGCCGTGCTGCTGCACCTGATCAAGCACCGCGGCTACCTGAGCCAGCGGAAGAACGAGGGAG
AGACAGCAGCCAAGGAGCTGGGCGCCCTGCTGAAGGGAGTGGCCAACAATGCCCACGCCCTGCAGACCGG
CGATTTCAGGACACCTGCCGAGCTGGCCCTGAATAAGTTTGAGAAGGAGTCCGGCCACATCAGAAACCAG
AGGGGCGACTATAGCCACACCTTCTCCCGCAAGGATCTGCAGGCCGAGCTGATCCTGCTGTTCGAGAAGC
AGAAGGAGTTTGGCAATCCACACGTGAGCGGAGGCCTGAAGGAGGGAATCGAGACCCTGCTGATGACACA
GAGGCCTGCCCTGTCCGGCGACGCAGTGCAGAAGATGCTGGGGCACTGCACCCTCGAGCCTACAGAGCCA
AAGGCCGCCAAGAACACCTACACAGCCGAGCGGTTTATCTGGCTGACAAAGCTGAACAATCTGAGAATCC
TGGAGCAGGGATCCGAGAGGCCACTGACCGACACAGAGAGGTCCACCCTGATGGATGAGCCTTACCGGAA
GTCTAAACTGACATATGCCCAGGCCAGAAAGCTGCTGGGCCTGGAGGACACCGCCTTCTTTAAGGGCCTG
AGATACGGCAAGGATAATGCCGAGGCCTCCACACTGATGGAGATGAAGGCCTATCACGCCATCTCTCGCG
CCCTGGAGAAGGAGGGCCTGAAGGACAAGAAGTCCCCCCTGAACCTGAGCTCCGAGCTGCAGGATGAGAT
CGGCACCGCCTTCTCTCTGTTTAAGACCGACGAGGATATCACAGGCCGCCTGAAGGACAGGGTGCAGCCT
GAGATCCTGGAGGCCCTGCTGAAGCACATCTCTTTCGATAAGTTTGTGCAGATCAGCCTGAAGGCCCTGA
GAAGGATCGTGCCACTGATGGAGCAGGGCAAGCGGTACGACGAGGCCTGCGCCGAGATCTACGGCGTTCA
CTATGGCAAGAAGAACACAGAGGAGAAGATCTATCTGCCCCCTATCCCTGCCGACGAGATCAGAAATCCT
GTGGTGCTGAGGGCCCTGTCCCAGGCAAGAAAAGTGATCAACGGAGTGGTGCGCCGGTACGGATCTCCAG
CCCGGATCCACATCGAGACCGCCAGAGAAGTGGGCAAGAGCTTCAAGGACCGGAAGGAGATCGCGAAGAG
ACAGGAGGAGAATCGCAAGGATCGGGAGAAGGCCGCCGCCAAGTTTAGGGAGTACTTCCCTAACTTTGTG
GGCGAGCCAAAGTCTAAGGACATCCTGAAGCTGCGCCTGTACGAGCAGCAGCACGGCAAGTGTCTGTATA
GCGGCAAAGAGATCAATCTGGTGCGGCTGAACGAGAAGGGCTATGTGGAGATCGATGCAGCCCTGCCTTT
CTCCAGAACCTGGGACGATTCTTTTAACAATAAGGTGCTGGTGCTGGGCAGCGAGAACCAGAATAAGGGC
AATCAGACACCATACGAGTATTTCAATGGCAAGGACAACTCCAGGGAGTGGCAGGAGTTCAAGGCCCGCG
TGGAGACCTCTAGATTTCCCAGTAGCAAGAAGCAGCGGATCCTGCTGCAGAAGTTCGACGAGGATGGCTT
TAAGGAGTGCAACCTGAATGACACCAGATACGTGAACCGGTTCCTGTGCCAGTTTGTGGCCGATCACATC
CTGCTGACCGGCAAGGGCAAGAGAAGGGTGGTCGCCTCTAATGGCCAGATCACAAACCTGCTGAGGGGGT
TTTGGAGACTGAGGAAGGTGCGGGCAGAGAATGACAGACACCACGCACTGGATGCAGTGGTGGTGGCATG
CAGCACCGTGGCAATGCAGCAGAAGATCACAAGATTCGTGAGGTATAAGGAGATGAACGCCTTTGACGGC
AAGACCGTCGATAAGGAGACAGGCAAGGTGCTGTACCAGAAGACCCACTTCCCCCAGCCTTGGGAGTTCT
TTGCCCAGGAAGTTATGATCCGGGTGTTCGGCAAGCCAGACGGCAAGCCTGAGTTTGAGGAGGCCGATAC
CCCAGAGAAGCTGAGGACACTGCTGGCAGAGAAGCTGTCTAGCAGGCCAGAGGCAGTGCACGAGTACGTG
ACCCCGCTGTTCGTGTCCAGGGCACCCAATCGGAAGATGTCTGGCGCCCACAAGGACACACTGAGAAGCG
CCAAGAGGTTTGTGAAGCACAACGAGAAGATCTCCGTGAAGAGAGTGTGGCTGACCGAGATCAAGCTGGC
CGATCTGGAGAACATGGTGAATTACAAGAACGGCAGGGAGATCGAGCTGTATGAGGCCCTGAAGGCAAGG
CTGGAGGCCTACGGAGGAAATGCCAAGCAGGCCTTCGACCCAAAGGATAACCCCTTTTATAAGAAGGGAG
GACAGCTGGTGAAGGCCGTGCGGGTGGAGAAGACCCAGAAGAGCGGCGTGCTGCTGAATAAGAAGAACGC
CTACACAATCGCCGACAATGGTGATATGGTGAGAGTGGACGTGTTCTGTAAGGTGGATAAGAAGGGCAAG
AATCAGTACTTTATCGTGCCTATCTATGCCTGGCAGGTGGCCGAGAACATCCTGCCAGACATCGATTGCA
AGGGCTACAGAATCGACGATAGCTATACATTCTGTTTTTCCCTGCACAAGTATGACCTGATCGCCTTCCA
GAAGGATGAGAAGTCCAAGGTGGAGTTTGCCTACTATATCAATTGCGACTCCTCTAGCGGCGGGTTCTAC
CTGGCCTGGCACGATAAGGGCAGCAGGGAGCAGCGGTTTCGCATCTCCACCCAGAATCTGGCGCTGATCC
AGAAGTATCAGGTGAACGAGCTGGGCAAGGAGATCAGGCCATGTCGGCTGAAGAAGCGCCCACCCGTGTA
AACGGAGCCAATGTACGCAAAAAACCTCGCTTCAGCGGGGTTTTTTCGCCAAAAAAAACCCCGCCCTGTC
AGGGGCGGGGTTTTTTTTTAGGGCCCTACTGACTGTAAAAAAATAAACGATGCCCCTTAAAGCAGAAGCT
TTAAGGGGCAGAGCGTTGCGGCACATCTTTTCAGACGGCCTTATTGTAGCAACGGTTCTCATTTCGTTTC
CGAAATGAGAAAGGGAGCTACAACTCACGTGCTCAGTCTGGGCCATCCACACAACATACGAGCCGGAAAC
ATAAAGTGTAAAGCCTGGGGTGCCTAATGAGTGAGCTAACTCACATTAATTGCGTTGCGCTCACTGCCCG
CTTTCCAGTCGGGAAACCTGTCGTGCCAGCTGCATTAATGAATCGGCCAACGCGCGGGGAGAGGCGGTTT
GCGTATTGGGCGC
Features (pLannotate 1.2.2; 17 found; start..end, strand, type, name):
    107..766     -  CDS            CmR: chloramphenicol acetyltransferase; cat; confers resistance to chloramphenicol
    767..869     -  promoter       cat promoter: promoter of the E. coli cat gene encoding chloramphenicol acetyltransferase
    990..1133    +  mobile_element IS1 (fragment): prokaryotic transposable element IS1
   1252..1307    -  rep_origin     RSF ori (fragment): Plasmids containing the RSF 1030 origin of replication can be propagated in E. coli cells that contain additional plasmids with compatible origins.
   1395..1940    -  rep_origin     p15A ori: Plasmids containing the medium-copy-number p15A origin of replication can be propagated in E. coli cells that contain a second plasmid with the ColE1 origin.
   2052..2080    +  promoter       tet promoter: E. coli promoter for tetracycline efflux protein gene
   2128..2228    +  CDS            TcR (fragment): tetracycline efflux protein; tet; confers resistance to tetracycline
   2244..2288    +  terminator     rrnB T1 terminator: transcription terminator T1 from the E. coli rrnB gene
   2326..2370    +  terminator     rrnB T1 terminator: transcription terminator T1 from the E. coli rrnB gene
   2393..3271    -  CDS            araC: L-arabinose regulatory protein; araC
   3417..3582    +  promoter       araBAD promoter: araBAD; promoter of the L-arabinose operon of E. coli; the araC regulatory gene is transcribed in the opposite direction (Guzman et al., 1995)
   3624..4118    +  CDS            tadA: TADA_ECOLI - Also known as yfhC. Experimental evidence at protein level: Swiss-Prot protein existence level 1. Catalyzes the deamination of adenosine to inosine at the wobble position 34 of tRNA(Arg2). Essential for cell viability. From Escherichia coli (strain K12).
   4179..7418    +  CDS            cas9: CAS9_NEIMA - Experimental evidence at protein level: Swiss-Prot protein existence level 1. CRISPR (clustered regularly interspaced short palindromic repeat) is an adaptive immune system that provides protection against mobile genetic elements (viruses, transposable elements and conjugative plasmids). CRISPR clusters contain spacers, sequences complementary to antecedent mobile elements, and target invading nucleic acids. CRISPR clusters are transcribed and processed into CRISPR RNA (crRNA). In type II CRISPR systems correct processing of pre-crRNA requires a trans- encoded small RNA (tracrRNA)
   7534..7626    -  misc_RNA       Nm tracrRNA: trans-activating CRISPR RNA for the Neisseria meningitidis CRISPR/Cas9 system (Hou et al., 2013)
   7682..7712    -  promoter       lac promoter: promoter for the E. coli lac operon
   7727..7748    -  protein_bind   CAP binding site: CAP binding activates transcription in the presence of cAMP. E. coli catabolite activator protein
   7761..7853    -  CDS            lacI (fragment): lac repressor; lacI; The lac repressor binds to the lac operator to inhibit transcription in E. coli. This inhibition can be relieved by adding lactose or isopropyl-β-D-thiogalactopyranoside (IPTG).
