[The description below was written by a language model from this plasmid's Addgene catalogue record and pLannotate feature annotations shown in this document.]
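Description:
pTPH413 is a low-copy bacterial expression plasmid for CRISPR base editing in E. coli, built on a p15A-origin backbone and selected with chloramphenicol through a cat gene driven by its native promoter. The p15A replicon is compatible with ColE1-type plasmids, so the construct can coexist with a second plasmid in the same cell, which suits assays in which the target sites are supplied separately. The annotation also picks up short backbone remnants (an IS1 fragment, a small RSF ori-like fragment, a tet promoter with a truncated tetracycline resistance fragment, and a lacI fragment) that do not appear to be functional parts of the design.

The main payload is an adenine base editor, ecTadA(8e)-neNme2-C, placed downstream of the arabinose-inducible araBAD promoter, with the araC regulator encoded divergently and tandem rrnB T1 terminators upstream insulating the cassette. The fusion joins an evolved E. coli TadA deaminase (the 8e variant) to an evolved Nme2Cas9 from Neisseria meningitidis. The Cas9 carries a long list of substitutions. These include D16A and H588A, positions corresponding to the RuvC and HNH nuclease active sites, alongside many further changes, including a cluster near the C-terminus. The associated publication concerns continuous evolution of compact Cas9 variants targeting single-nucleotide pyrimidine PAMs. A second, oppositely oriented cassette expresses an Nme2Cas9 single guide RNA containing the N. meningitidis tracrRNA scaffold from a lac promoter with its CAP binding site. The record does not state the spacer.

According to the record, the plasmid is used for bacterial PAM profiling of adenine base editor variants, that is, measuring which PAM sequences support A-to-G editing by this evolved editor.
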