Addgene plasmid #185728: pTPH413
Purpose: Bacterial PAM profiling of adenine base editor variants
Depositing lab: David Liu. Depositing organization: Broad Institute. Publication: High-throughput continuous evolution of compact Cas9 variants targeting single-nucleotide-pyrimidine PAMs. Huang TP, Heins ZJ, Miller SM, Wong BG, Balivada PA, Wang T, Khalil AS, Liu DR. Nat Biotechnol. 2022 Sep 8. pii: 10.1038/s41587-022-01410-2. doi: 10.1038/s41587-022-01410-2. PubMed 36076084.
Backbone
  Vector backbone: p15a
  Vector type: Bacterial Expression, CRISPR
Growth in bacteria
  Bacterial resistance: Chloramphenicol, 25 μg/mL
  Growth temperature: 37°C
  Growth strain: DH5alpha
  Copy number: Low Copy
Gene/Insert 1
  Gene/Insert name: ecTadA(8e)-neNme2-C
  Insert size (bp): 3834
  Mutation: Nme2Cas9 P6S/D16A/E33G/K104T/D152A/F260L/A263T/A303S/D451V/E520A/H588A/R646S/F696V/G711R/I758V/H767Y/E932K/N1031S/R1033G/K1044R/Q1047R/V1056A
Gene/Insert 2
  Gene/Insert name: Nme2Cas9 sgRNA
  Insert size (bp): 150
Terms and licenses: Academic/Nonprofit Terms; Industry Terms: Not Available to Industry
How to cite: pTPH413 was a gift from David Liu (Addgene plasmid # 185728 ; http://n2t.net/addgene:185728 ; RRID:Addgene_185728)
